Addgene plasmid #41386: hRIP3 GFP D160N
Depositing lab: Francis Chan. Depositing organization: University of Massachusetts, Worcester. Publication: Phosphorylation-driven assembly of the RIP1-RIP3 complex regulates programmed necrosis and virus-induced inflammation. Cho YS, Challa S, Moquin D, Genga R, Ray TD, Guildford M, Chan FK. Cell. 2009 Jun 12;137(6):1112-23. 10.1016/j.cell.2009.05.037 PubMed 19524513.
Backbone
  Vector backbone: pEGFP-N1
  Backbone manufacturer: Clontech
  Backbone size w/o insert (bp): 4700
  Vector type: Mammalian Expression
Growth in bacteria
  Bacterial resistance: Kanamycin, 50 μg/mL
  Growth temperature: 37°C
  Growth strain: DH5alpha
  Copy number: High Copy
Gene/Insert
  Gene/Insert name: RIP3
  Species: H. sapiens (human)
  Mutation: Kinase Domain Mutant (D160N)
  Entrez Gene: RIPK3 (a.k.a. RIP3)
  Promoter: CMV
  Tag / fusion protein: GFP (C terminal on backbone)
  Cloning method: Restriction Enzyme; 5′ cloning site n/a (unknown if destroyed); 3′ cloning site n/a (unknown if destroyed)
  Sequencing primers: 5′ CMV-F; 3′ EGFP-N
Terms and licenses: Academic/Nonprofit Terms; Industry Terms: Not Available to Industry
How to cite: hRIP3 GFP D160N was a gift from Francis Chan (Addgene plasmid # 41386 ; http://n2t.net/addgene:41386 ; RRID:Addgene_41386)
