[The description below was written by a language model from this plasmid's Addgene catalogue record and pLannotate feature annotations shown in this document.]
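Description:
hRIP3 GFP D160N is a mammalian expression plasmid built on the Clontech pEGFP-N1 backbone, carrying human RIPK3 (RIP3) with a D160N substitution in the kinase domain, described in the record as a kinase domain mutant. The sequenced construct is about 6.3 kb. It is maintained in E. coli at high copy through a ColE1/pUC-type origin and selected with kanamycin. The resistance gene is the Tn5 aminoglycoside phosphotransferase (NeoR/KanR), placed behind both a bacterial bla-type promoter and the SV40 enhancer/early promoter and followed by the HSV TK polyadenylation signal. The same cassette can therefore confer kanamycin resistance in bacteria and G418 resistance in transfected mammalian cells. An f1 phage origin is also present, a standard backbone element that allows single-stranded DNA production.

The expression unit consists of the human CMV immediate early enhancer and promoter driving the RIPK3 coding sequence, which sits between remnants of the multiple cloning site. It is followed by EGFP, so that the fluorescent protein is fused to the C terminus of RIP3, and the transcript ends at the SV40 poly(A) signal. The exact restriction sites used for cloning are not recorded. Short annotated fragments such as SV40 large T antigen, ble and bGH poly(A) appear to be partial matches to backbone sequence rather than functional parts.

The associated publication concerns phosphorylation-driven assembly of the RIP1–RIP3 complex in programmed necrosis and virus-induced inflammation. In that context, the plasmid suits transient or stable expression of a fluorescently trackable RIP3 kinase-domain mutant, for example for comparison with wild-type RIP3 in studies of necrotic cell death signalling.
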