Features (pLannotate 1.2.2; 16 found; start..end, strand, type, name):
      1..589     +  rep_origin     ori: high-copy-number ColE1/pMB1/pBR322/pUC origin of replication
    764..1067    +  enhancer       CMV enhancer: human cytomegalovirus immediate early enhancer
   1068..1271    +  promoter       CMV promoter: human cytomegalovirus (CMV) immediate early promoter
   1294..1317    +  misc_feature   MCS (fragment): multiple cloning site
   1324..2877    +  CDS            RIPK3: RIPK3_HUMAN - Also known as RIP3 From Homo sapiens (Human).
   2875..2918    +  misc_feature   MCS (fragment): multiple cloning site
   2932..3651    +  CDS            EGFP: the original enhanced GFP (Yang et al., 1996) mammalian codon-optimized
   3668..3751    +  CDS            large T antigen (fragment): large T antigen from SV40 (simian virus 40)
   3774..3895    +  polyA_signal   SV40 poly(A) signal: SV40 polyadenylation signal
   3929..4357    -  rep_origin     f1 ori (sequence partly withheld): f1 bacteriophage origin of replication; arrow indicates direction of (+) strand synthesis
   4384..4488    +  promoter       AmpR promoter: bla
   4490..4847    +  promoter       SV40 promoter: SV40 enhancer and early promoter
   4882..5676    +  CDS            NeoR/KanR: aminoglycoside phosphotransferase from Tn5; aph(3')-II (or nptII); confers resistance to neomycin, kanamycin, and G418 (Geneticin®)
   5697..5849    +  CDS            ble (fragment): BLE_KLEPN - Experimental evidence at protein level: Swiss-Prot protein existence level 1. Binding protein with a strong affinity to the bleomycin family of antibiotics. Binds to CL990; an antimitotic-antibiotic compound. From Klebsiella pneumoniae.
   5908..5955    +  polyA_signal   HSV TK poly(A) signal: herpes simplex virus thymidine kinase polyadenylation signal (Cole and Stacy, 1985)
   6046..6062    -  polyA_signal   bGH poly(A) signal (fragment): bovine growth hormone polyadenylation signal
>Addgene plasmid #41386 | hRIP3 GFP D160N | addgene full sequence | sequence record 298555 | Addgene NGS Result
TTGAGATCCTTTTTTTCTGCGCGTAATCTGCTGCTTGCAAACAAAAAAACCACCGCTACCAGCGGTGGTT
TGTTTGCCGGATCAAGAGCTACCAACTCTTTTTCCGAAGGTAACTGGCTTCAGCAGAGCGCAGATACCAA
ATACTGTTCTTCTAGTGTAGCCGTAGTTAGGCCACCACTTCAAGAACTCTGTAGCACCGCCTACATACCT
CGCTCTGCTAATCCTGTTACCAGTGGCTGCTGCCAGTGGCGATAAGTCGTGTCTTACCGGGTTGGACTCA
AGACGATAGTTACCGGATAAGGCGCAGCGGTCGGGCTGAACGGGGGGTTCGTGCACACAGCCCAGCTTGG
AGCGAACGACCTACACCGAACTGAGATACCTACAGCGTGAGCTATGAGAAAGCGCCACGCTTCCCGAAGG
GAGAAAGGCGGACAGGTATCCGGTAAGCGGCAGGGTCGGAACAGGAGAGCGCACGAGGGAGCTTCCAGGG
GGAAACGCCTGGTATCTTTATAGTCCTGTCGGGTTTCGCCACCTCTGACTTGAGCGTCGATTTTTGTGAT
GCTCGTCAGGGGGGCGGAGCCTATGGAAAAACGCCAGCAACGCGGCCTTTTTACGGTTCCTGGCCTTTTG
CTGGCCTTTTGCTCACATGTTCTTTCCTGCGTTATCCCCTGATTCTGTGGATAACCGTATTACCGCCATG
CATTAGTTATTAATAGTAATCAATTACGGGGTCATTAGTTCATAGCCCATATATGGAGTTCCGCGTTACA
TAACTTACGGTAAATGGCCCGCCTGGCTGACCGCCCAACGACCCCCGCCCATTGACGTCAATAATGACGT
ATGTTCCCATAGTAACGCCAATAGGGACTTTCCATTGACGTCAATGGGTGGAGTATTTACGGTAAACTGC
CCACTTGGCAGTACATCAAGTGTATCATATGCCAAGTACGCCCCCTATTGACGTCAATGACGGTAAATGG
CCCGCCTGGCATTATGCCCAGTACATGACCTTATGGGACTTTCCTACTTGGCAGTACATCTACGTATTAG
TCATCGCTATTACCATGGTGATGCGGTTTTGGCAGTACATCAATGGGCGTGGATAGCGGTTTGACTCACG
GGGATTTCCAAGTCTCCACCCCATTGACGTCAATGGGAGTTTGTTTTGGCACCAAAATCAACGGGACTTT
CCAAAATGTCGTAACAACTCCGCCCCATTGACGCAAATGGGCGGTAGGCGTGTACGGTGGGAGGTCTATA
TAAGCAGAGCTGGTTTAGTGAACCGTCAGATCCGCTAGCGCTACCGGACTCAGATCTGTCGACATGTCGT
GCGTCAAGTTATGGCCCAGCGGTGCCCCCGCCCCCTTGGTGTCCATCGAGGAACTGGAGAACCAGGAGCT
CGTCGGCAAAGGCGGGTTCGGCACAGTGTTCCGGGCGCAACATAGGAAGTGGGGCTACGATGTGGCGGTC
AAGATCGTAAACTCGAAGGCGATATCCAGGGAGGTCAAGGCCATGGCAAGTCTGGATAACGAATTCGTGC
TGCGCCTAGAAGGGGTTATCGAGAAGGTGAACTGGGACCAAGATCCCAAGCCGGCTCTGGTGACTAAATT
CATGGAGAACGGCTCCTTGTCGGGGCTGCTGCAGTCCCAGTGCCCTCGGCCCTGGCCGCTCCTTTGCCGC
CTGCTGAAAGAAGTGGTGCTTGGGATGTTTTACCTGCACGACCAGAACCCGGTGCTCCTGCACCGGGACC
TCAAGCCGTCCAACGTCCTGCTGGACCCAGAGCTGCACGTCAAGCTGGCAAATTTTGGCCTGTCCACATT
TCAGGGAGGCTCACAGTCAGGGACAGGGTCCGGGGAGCCAGGGGGCACCCTGGGCTACTTGGCCCCAGAA
CTGTTTGTTAACGTAAACCGGAAGGCCTCCACAGCCAGTGACGTCTACAGCTTCGGGATCCTAATGTGGG
CAGTGCTTGCTGGAAGAGAAGTTGAGTTGCCAACCGAACCATCACTCGTGTACGAAGCAGTGTGCAACAG
GCAGAACCGGCCTTCATTGGCTGAGCTGCCCCAAGCCGGGCCTGAGACTCCCGGCTTAGAAGGACTGAAG
GAGCTAATGCAGCTCTGCTGGAGCAGTGAGCCCAAGGACAGACCCTCCTTCCAGGAATGCCTACCAAAAA
CTGATGAAGTCTTCCAGATGGTGGAGAACAATATGAATGCTGCTGTCTCCACGGTAAAGGATTTCCTGTC
TCAGCTCAGGAGCAGCAATAGGAGATTTTCTATCCCAGAGTCAGGCCAAGGAGGGACAGAAATGGATGGC
TTTAGGAGAACCATAGAAAACCAGCACTCTCGTAATGATGTCATGGTTTCTGAGTGGCTAAACAAACTGA
ATCTAGAGGAGCCTCCCAGCTCTGTTCCTAAAAAATGCCCGAGCCTTACCAAGAGGAGCAGGGCACAAGA
GGAGCAGGTTCCACAAGCCTGGACAGCAGGCACATCTTCAGATTCGATGGCCCAACCTCCCCAGACTCCA
GAGACCTCAACTTTCAGAAACCAGATGCCCAGCCCTACCTCAACTGGAACACCAAGTCCTGGACCCCGAG
GGAATCAGGGGGCTGAGAGACAAGGCATGAACTGGTCCTGCAGGACCCCGGAGCCAAATCCAGTAACAGG
GCGACCGCTCGTTAACATATACAACTGCTCTGGGGTGCAAGTTGGAGACAACAACTACTTGACTATGCAA
CAGACAACTGCCTTGCCCACATGGGGCTTGGCACCTTCGGGCAAGGGGAGGGGCTTGCAGCACCCCCCAC
CAGTAGGTTCGCAAGAAGGCCCTAAAGATCCTGAAGCCTGGAGCAGGCCACAGGGTTGGTATAATCATAG
CGGGAAGCTTCGAATTCTGCAGTCGACGGTACCGCGGGCCCGGGATCCACCGGTCGCCACCATGGTGAGC
AAGGGCGAGGAGCTGTTCACCGGGGTGGTGCCCATCCTGGTCGAGCTGGACGGCGACGTAAACGGCCACA
AGTTCAGCGTGTCCGGCGAGGGCGAGGGCGATGCCACCTACGGCAAGCTGACCCTGAAGTTCATCTGCAC
CACCGGCAAGCTGCCCGTGCCCTGGCCCACCCTCGTGACCACCCTGACCTACGGCGTGCAGTGCTTCAGC
CGCTACCCCGACCACATGAAGCAGCACGACTTCTTCAAGTCCGCCATGCCCGAAGGCTACGTCCAGGAGC
GCACCATCTTCTTCAAGGACGACGGCAACTACAAGACCCGCGCCGAGGTGAAGTTCGAGGGCGACACCCT
GGTGAACCGCATCGAGCTGAAGGGCATCGACTTCAAGGAGGACGGCAACATCCTGGGGCACAAGCTGGAG
TACAACTACAACAGCCACAACGTCTATATCATGGCCGACAAGCAGAAGAACGGCATCAAGGTGAACTTCA
AGATCCGCCACAACATCGAGGACGGCAGCGTGCAGCTCGCCGACCACTACCAGCAGAACACCCCCATCGG
CGACGGCCCCGTGCTGCTGCCCGACAACCACTACCTGAGCACCCAGTCCGCCCTGAGCAAAGACCCCAAC
GAGAAGCGCGATCACATGGTCCTGCTGGAGTTCGTGACCGCCGCCGGGATCACTCTCGGCATGGACGAGC
TGTACAAGTAAAGCGGCCGCGACTCTAGATCATAATCAGCCATACCACATTTGTAGAGGTTTTACTTGCT
TTAAAAAACCTCCCACACCTCCCCCTGAACCTGAAACATAAAATGAATGCAATTGTTGTTGTTAACTTGT
TTATTGCAGCTTATAATGGTTACAAATAAAGCAATAGCATCACAAATTTCACAAATAAAGCATTTTTTTC
ACTGCATTCTAGTTGTGGTTTGTCCAAACTCATCAATGTATCTTAAGGCGTAAATTGTAAGCGTTAATAT
TTTGTTAAAATTCGCGTTAAATTTTTGTTAAATCAGCTCATTTTTTAACCAATAGGCCGAAATCGGCAAA
ATCCCTTATAAATCAAAAGAATAGACCGAGATAGGGT
[37 nt withheld, positions 4028-4064]
AAAGAACGTGGACTCCAACGTCAAAGG
[49 nt withheld, positions 4092-4140]
T
[91 nt withheld, positions 4142-4232]
G
[124 nt withheld, positions 4234-4357]
CAGGTGGCACTTTTCGGGGAAATGTGCGCGGAACCCCTATTTGTTTATTTTTCTAAATACATTCAAATAT
GTATCCGCTCATGAGACAATAACCCTGATAAATGCTTCAATAATATTGAAAAAGGAAGAGTCCTGAGGCG
GAAAGAACCAGCTGTGGAATGTGTGTCAGTTAGGGTGTGGAAAGTCCCCAGGCTCCCCAGCAGGCAGAAG
TATGCAAAGCATGCATCTCAATTAGTCAGCAACCAGGTGTGGAAAGTCCCCAGGCTCCCCAGCAGGCAGA
AGTATGCAAAGCATGCATCTCAATTAGTCAGCAACCATAGTCCCGCCCCTAACTCCGCCCATCCCGCCCC
TAACTCCGCCCAGTTCCGCCCATTCTCCGCCCCATGGCTGACTAATTTTTTTTATTTATGCAGAGGCCGA
GGCCGCCTCGGCCTCTGAGCTATTCCAGAAGTAGTGAGGAGGCTTTTTTGGAGGCCTAGGCTTTTGCAAA
GATCGATCAAGAGACAGGATGAGGATCGTTTCGCATGATTGAACAAGATGGATTGCACGCAGGTTCTCCG
GCCGCTTGGGTGGAGAGGCTATTCGGCTATGACTGGGCACAACAGACAATCGGCTGCTCTGATGCCGCCG
TGTTCCGGCTGTCAGCGCAGGGGCGCCCGGTTCTTTTTGTCAAGACCGACCTGTCCGGTGCCCTGAATGA
ACTGCAAGACGAGGCAGCGCGGCTATCGTGGCTGGCCACGACGGGCGTTCCTTGCGCAGCTGTGCTCGAC
GTTGTCACTGAAGCGGGAAGGGACTGGCTGCTATTGGGCGAAGTGCCGGGGCAGGATCTCCTGTCATCTC
ACCTTGCTCCTGCCGAGAAAGTATCCATCATGGCTGATGCAATGCGGCGGCTGCATACGCTTGATCCGGC
TACCTGCCCATTCGACCACCAAGCGAAACATCGCATCGAGCGAGCACGTACTCGGATGGAAGCCGGTCTT
GTCGATCAGGATGATCTGGACGAAGAGCATCAGGGGCTCGCGCCAGCCGAACTGTTCGCCAGGCTCAAGG
CGAGCATGCCCGACGGCGAGGATCTCGTCGTGACCCATGGCGATGCCTGCTTGCCGAATATCATGGTGGA
AAATGGCCGCTTTTCTGGATTCATCGACTGTGGCCGGCTGGGTGTGGCGGACCGCTATCAGGACATAGCG
TTGGCTACCCGTGATATTGCTGAAGAGCTTGGCGGCGAATGGGCTGACCGCTTCCTCGTGCTTTACGGTA
TCGCCGCTCCCGATTCGCAGCGCATCGCCTTCTATCGCCTTCTTGACGAGTTCTTCTGAGCGGGACTCTG
GGGTTCGAAATGACCGACCAAGCGACGCCCAACCTGCCATCACGAGATTTCGATTCCACAGCCGCCTTCT
ATGAAAGGTTGGGCTTCGGAATCGTTTTCCGGGACGCCGGCTGGATGATCCTCCAGCGCGGGGATCTCAT
GCTGGAGTTCTTCGCCCACCCTAGGGGGAGGCTAACTGAAACACGGAAGGAGACAATACCGGAAGGAACC
CGCGCTATGACGGCAATAAAAAGACAGAATAAAACGCACGGTGTTGGGTCGTTTGTTCATAAACGCGGGG
TTCGGTCCCAGGGCTGGCACTCTGTCGATACCCCACCGAGACCCCATTGGGGCCAATACGCCCGCGTTTC
TTCCTTTTCCCCACCCCACCCCCCAAGTTCGGGTGAAGGCCCAGGGCTCGCAGCCAACGTCGGGGCGGCA
GGCCCTGCCATAGCCTCAGGTTACTCATATATACTTTAGATTGATTTAAAACTTCATTTTTAATTTAAAA
GGATCTAGGTGAAGATCCTTTTTGATAATCTCATGACCAAAATCCCTTAACGTGAGTTTTCGTTCCACTG
AGCGTCAGACCCCGTAGAAAAGATCAAAGGATCTTC
