>Addgene plasmid #41386 | hRIP3 GFP D160N | addgene partial sequence | sequence record 55957 | EGFP-N 5'-CGTCGCCGTCCAGCTCGACCAG-3'
GCTCCTCGCCCTTGCTCACCATGGTGGCGACCGGTGGATCCCGGGCCCGCGGTACCGTCGACTGCAGAAT
TCGAAGCTTCCCGCTATGATTATACCAACCCTGTGGCCTGCTCCAGGCTTCAGGATCTTTAGGGCCTTCT
TGCGAACCTACTGGTGGGGGGTGCTGCAAGCCCCTCCCCTTGCCCGAAGGTGCCAAGCCCCATGTGGGCA
AGGCAGTTGTCTGTTGCATAGTCAAGTAGTTGTTGTCTCCAACTTGCACCCCAGAGCAGTTGTATATGTT
AACGAGCGGTCGCCCTGTTACTGGATTTGGCTCCGGGGTCCTGCAGGACCAGTTCATGCCTTGTCTCTCA
GCCCCCTGATTCCCTCGGGGTCCAGGACTTGGTGTTCCAGTTGAGGTAGGGCTGGGCATCTGGTTTCTGA
AAGTTGAGGTCTCTGGAGTCTGGGGAGGTTGGGCCATCGAATCTGAAGATGTGCCTGCTGTCCAGGCTTG
TGGAACCTGCTCCTCTTGTGCCCTGCTCCTCTTGGTAAGGCTCGGGCATTTTTTAGGAACAGAGCTGGGA
GGCTCCTCTAGATTCAGTTTGTTTAGCCACTCAGAAACCATGACATCATTACGAGAGTGCTGGTTTTCTA
TGGTTCTCCTAAAGCCATCCATTTCTGTCCCTCCTTGGCCTGACTCTGGGATAGAAAATCTCCTATTGCT
GCTCCTGAGCTGAGACAGGAAATCCTTTACCGTGGAGACAGCAGCATTCATATTGTTCTCCACCATCTGG
AAGACTTCATCAGTTTTTGGTAGGCATTCCTGGAAGGAGGGTCTGTCCTTGGGCTCACTGCTCCAGCAGA
GCTGCATTAGCTCCTTCAGTCCTTCTAAGCCGGGAGTCTCAGGCCCGGCTTGGGGCAGCTCAGCCAATGA
AGGCCGGTTCTGCCTGTTGCACACTGCTTCGTACACGAGTGATGGTTCGGTTGGCAACTCAACTTCTCTT
C
