>Addgene plasmid #41386 | hRIP3 GFP D160N | addgene partial sequence | sequence record 56270 | CMV-F 5'-CGCAAATGGGCGGTAGGCGTG-3'
AGCAGAGCTGGTTTAGTGAACCGTCAGATCCGCTAGCGCTACCGGACTCAGATCTGTCGACATGTCGTGC
GTCAAGTTATGGCCCAGCGGTGCCCCCGCCCCCTTGGTGTCCATCGAGGAACTGGAGAACCAGGAGCTCG
TCGGCAAAGGCGGGTTCGGCACAGTGTTCCGGGCGCAACATAGGAAGTGGGGCTACGATGTGGCGGTCAA
GATCGTAAACTCGAAGGCGATATCCAGGGAGGTCAAGGCCATGGCAAGTCTGGATAACGAATTCGTGCTG
CGCCTAGAAGGGGTTATCGAGAAGGTGAACTGGGACCAAGATCCCAAGCCGGCTCTGGTGACTAAATTCA
TGGAGAACGGCTCCTTGTCGGGGCTGCTGCAGTCCCAGTGCCCTCGGCCCTGGCCGCTCCTTTGCCGCCT
GCTGAAAGAAGTGGTGCTTGGGATGTTTTACCTGCACGACCAGAACCCGGTGCTCCTGCACCGGGACCTC
AAGCCGTCCAACGTCCTGCTGGACCCAGAGCTGCACGTCAAGCTGGCAAATTTTGGCCTGTCCACATTTC
AGGGAGGCTCACAGTCAGGGACAGGGTCCGGGGAGCCAGGGGGCACCCTGGGCTACTTGGCCCCAGAACT
GTTTGTTAACGTAAACCGGAAGGCCTCCACAGCCAGTGACGTCTACAGCTTCGGGATCCTAATGTGGGCA
GTGCTTGCTGGAAGAGAAGTTGAGTTGCCAACCGAACCATCACTCGTGTACGAAGCAGTGTGCAACAGGC
AGAACCGGCCTTCATTGGCTGAGCTGCCCCAAGCCGGGCCTGAGACTCCCGGCTTAGAAGGACTGAAGGA
GCTAATGCAGCTCTGCTGGAGCAGTGAGCCCAAGGACAGACCCTCCTTCCAGGAATGCCTACCAAAAACT
GATGAAGTCTTCCAGATGGTGGAGAACAATATGAATGCTGCTGTCTCCACGGTAAAGGATTTCCTG
